>Addgene plasmid #205046 | pET-6xHis-mCherry(-6)-L1 | addgene full sequence | sequence record 405660 | Addgene NGS Result
TCTCTGACCAGACACCCATCAACAGTATTATTTTCTCCCATGAAGACGGTACGCGACTGGGCGTGGAGCA
TCTGGTCGCATTGGGTCACCAGCAAATCGCGCTGTTAGCGGGCCCATTAAGTTCTGTCTCGGCGCGTCTG
CGTCTGGCTGGCTGGCATAAATATCTCACTCGCAATCAAATTCAGCCGATAGCGGAACGGGAAGGCGACT
GGAGTGCCATGTCCGGTTTTCAACAAACCATGCAAATGCTGAATGAGGGCATCGTTCCCACTGCGATGCT
GGTTGCCAACGATCAGATGGCGCTGGGCGCAATGCGCGCCATTACCGAGTCCGGGCTGCGCGTTGGTGCG
GACATCTCGGTAGTGGGATACGACGATACCGAAGACAGCTCATGTTATATCCCGCCGTTAACCACCATCA
AACAGGATTTTCGCCTGCTGGGGCAAACCAGCGTGGACCGCTTGCTGCAACTCTCTCAGGGCCAGGCGGT
GAAGGGCAATCAGCTGTTGCCCGTCTCACTGGTGAAAAGAAAAACCACCCTGGCGCCCAATACGCAAACC
GCCTCTCCCCGCGCGTTGGCCGATTCATTAATGCAGCTGGCACGACAGGTTTCCCGACTGGAAAGCGGGC
AGTGAGCGCAACGCAATTAATGTAAGTTAGCTCACTCATTAGGCACCGGGATCTCGACCGATGCCCTTGA
GAGCCTTCAACCCAGTCAGCTCCTTCCGGTGGGCGCGGGGCATGACTAGCATGATCGTGCTCCTGTCGTT
GAGGACCCGGCTAGGCTGGCGGGGTTGCCTTACTGGTTAGCAGAATGAATCACCGATACGCGAGCGAACG
TGAAGCGACTGCTGCTGCAAAACGTCTGCGACCTGAGCAACAACATGAATGGTCTTCGGTTTCCGTGTTT
CGTAAAGTCTGGAAACGCGGAAGTCAGCGCCCTGCACCATTATGTTCCGGATCTGCATCGCAGGATGCTG
CTGGCTACCCTGTGGAACACCTACATCTGTATTAACGAAGCGCTGGCATTGACCCTGAGTGATTTTTCTC
TGGTCCCGCCGCATCCATACCGCCAGTTGTTTACCCTCACAACGTTCCAGTAACCGGGCATGTTCATCAT
CAGTAACCCGTATCGTGAGCATCCTCTCTCGTTTCATCGGTATCATTACCCCCATGAACAGAAATCCCCC
TTACACGGAGGCATCAGTGACCAAACAGGAAAAAACCGCCCTTAACATGGCCCGCTTTATCAGAAGCCAG
ACATTAACGCTTCTGGAGAAACTCAACGAGCTGGACGCGGATGAACAGGCAGACATCTGTGAATCGCTTC
ACGACCACGCTGATGAGCTTTACCGCAGCTGCCTCGCGCGTTTCGGTGATGACGGTGAAAACCTCTGACA
CATGCAGCTCCCGGAGACGGTCACAGCTTGTCTGTAAGCGGATGCCGGGAGCAGACAAGCCCGTCAGGGC
GCGTCAGCGGGTGTTGGCGGGTGTCGGGGCGCAGCCATGACCCAGTCACGTAGCGATAGCGGAGTGTATA
CTGGCTTAACTATGCGGCATCAGAGCAGATTGTACTGAGAGTGCACCATTGCGGTGTGAAATACCGCACA
GATGCGTAAGGAGAAAATACCGCATCAGGCGCTCTTCCGCTTCCTCGCTCACTGACTCGCTGCGCTCGGT
CGTTCGGCTGCGGCGAGCGGTATCAGCTCACTCAAAGGCGGTAATACGGTTATCCACAGAATCAGGGGAT
AACGCAGGAAAGAACATGTGAGCAAAAGGCCAGCAAAAGGCCAGGAACCGTAAAAAGGCCGCGTTGCTGG
CGTTTTTCCATAGGCTCCGCCCCCCTGACGAGCATCACAAAAATCGACGCTCAAGTCAGAGGTGGCGAAA
CCCGACAGGACTATAAAGATACCAGGCGTTTCCCCCTGGAAGCTCCCTCGTGCGCTCTCCTGTTCCGACC
CTGCCGCTTACCGGATACCTGTCCGCCTTTCTCCCTTCGGGAAGCGTGGCGCTTTCTCATAGCTCACGCT
GTAGGTATCTCAGTTCGGTGTAGGTCGTTCGCTCCAAGCTGGGCTGTGTGCACGAACCCCCCGTTCAGCC
CGACCGCTGCGCCTTATCCGGTAACTATCGTCTTGAGTCCAACCCGGTAAGACACGACTTATCGCCACTG
GCAGCAGCCACTGGTAACAGGATTAGCAGAGCGAGGTATGTAGGCGGTGCTACAGAGTTCTTGAAGTGGT
GGCCTAACTACGGCTACACTAGAAGGACAGTATTTGGTATCTGCGCTCTGCTGAAGCCAGTTACCTTCGG
AAAAAGAGTTGGTAGCTCTTGATCCGGCAAACAAACCACCGCTGGTAGCGGTGGTTTTTTTGTTTGCAAG
CAGCAGATTACGCGCAGAAAAAAAGGATCTCAAGAAGATCCTTTGATCTTTTCTACGGGGTCTGACGCTC
AGTGGAACGAAAACTCACGTTAAGGGATTTTGGTCATGACCTATTTGTTTATTTTTCTAAATACATTCAA
ATATGTATCCGCTCATGAGACAATAACCCTGATAAATGCTTCAATCATGATTGAAAAAGGAAGAGTATGA
GTATTCAACATTTCCGTGTCGCCCTTATTCCCTTTTTTGCGGCATTTTGCCTTCCTGTTTTTGCTCACCC
AGAAACGCTGGTGAAAGTAAAAGATGCTGAAGATCAGTTGGGTGCACGAGTGGGTTACATCGAACTGGAT
CTCAACAGCGGTAAGATCCTTGAGAGTTTTCGCCCCGAAGAACGTTTTCCAATGATGAGCACTTTTAAAG
TTCTGCTATGTGGCGCGGTATTATCCCGTATTGACGCCGGGCAAGAGCAACTCGGTCGCCGCATACACTA
TTCTCAGAATGACTTGGTTGAGTACTCACCAGTCACAGAAAAGCATCTTACGGATGGCATGACAGTAAGA
GAATTATGCAGTGCTGCCATAACCATGAGTGATAACACTGCGGCCAACTTACTTCTGACAACGATCGGAG
GACCGAAGGAGCTAACCGCTTTTTTGCACAACATGGGGGATCATGTAACTCGCCTTGATCGTTGGGAACC
GGAGCTGAATGAAGCCATACCAAACGACGAGCGTGACACCACGATGCCTGTAGCAATGGCAACAACGTTG
CGCAAACTATTAACTGGCGAACTACTTACTCTAGCTTCCCGGCAACAATTAATAGACTGGATGGAGGCGG
ATAAAGTTGCAGGACCACTTCTGCGCTCGGCCCTTCCGGCTGGCTGGTTTATTGCTGATAAATCTGGAGC
CGGTGAGCGTGGGTCTCGCGGTATCATTGCAGCACTGGGGCCAGATGGTAAGCCCTCCCGTATCGTAGTT
ATCTACACGACGGGGAGTCAGGCAACTATGGATGAACGAAATAGACAGATCGCTGAGATAGGTGCCTCAC
TGATTAAGCATTGGTAACTGTCAGACCAAGTTTACTCATATATACTTTAGATTGATTTAAAACTTCATTT
TTAATTTAAAAGGATCTAGGTGAAGATCCTTTTTGATAATCTCATGCCATCGTGCCGCCAGAAATTGTAA
ACGTTAATATTTTGTTAAAATTCGCGTTAAATTTTTGTTAAATCAGCTCATTTTTTAACCAATAGGCCGA
AATCGGCAAAATCCCTTATAAATCAAAAGAATAGACCGAGATAGGGT
[37 nt withheld, positions 3688-3724]
AAAGAACGTGGACTCCAACGTCAAAGG
[49 nt withheld, positions 3752-3800]
T
[91 nt withheld, positions 3802-3892]
G
[124 nt withheld, positions 3894-4017]
CCCATTCGCCAATCCGGATATAGTTCCTCCTTTCAGCAAAAAACCCCTCAAGACCCGTTTAGAGGCCCCA
AGGGGTTATGCTAGTTATTGCTCAGCGGTGGCAGCAGCCTAGGTTAATTAAGCTGCGCTAGTAGACGAGT
CCATGTGCTGGCGTTCAAATTTCGCAGCAGCGGTTTCTTTACCAGACTCGAGTCATTACTTTCGAGATTT
CTTGCCTCTTCGTCCCTTGTACAGCTCGTCCATGCCGCCGGTGGAGTGGCGGCCCTCGGCGCGTTCGTAC
TGTTCCACGATGGTGTAGTCCTCGTTGTGGGAGGTGATGTCCAACTTGATGTTGACGTTGTAGGCGCCGG
GCAGCTGCACGGGCTTCTTGGCCTTGTAGGTGGTCTTGACCTCAGCGTCGTAGTGGCCGCCGTCCTTCAG
CTTCAGCCTCTGCTTGATCTCGCCCTTCAGGGCGCCGTCCTCGGGGTACATCCGCTCGGAGGAGGCCTCC
CAGCCCATGGTCTTCTTCTGCATTACGGGGCCGTCGGAGGGGAAGTTGGTGCCGCGCAGCTTCACCTTGT
AGATGAACTCGCCGTCCTGGAGGGAGGAGTCCTGGGTCACGGTCACCACGCCGCCGTCCTCGAAGTTCAT
CACGCGCTCCCACTTGAAGCCCTCGGGGAAGGACAGCTTCAAGTAGTCGGGGATGTCGGCGGGGTGCTTC
ACGTAGGCCTTGGAGCCGTACATGAACTGAGGGGACAGGATGTCCCAGGCGAAGGGCAGGGGGCCACCCT
TGGTCACCTTCAGCTTGGCGGTCTGGGTGCCCTCGTAGGGGCGGCCCTCGCCCTCGCCCTCGATCTCGAA
CTCGTGGCCGTTCACGGAGCCCTCCATGTGCACCTTGAAGCGCATGAACTCCTTGATGATGGCCATGTTA
TCCTCCTCGCCCTTGCTCACGCCACCGTGATGGTGGTGGTGATGACCCATATGTATATCTCCTTCTTAAA
GTTAAACAAAATTATTTCTAGAGGGGAATTGTTATCCGCTCACAATTCCCCTATAGTGAGTCGTATTAAT
TTCGCGGGATCGAGATCGATCTCGATCCTCTACGCCGGACGCATCGTGGCCGGCATCACCGGCGCCACAG
GTGCGGTTGCTGGCGCCTATATCGCCGACATCACCGATGGGGAAGATCGGGCTCGCCACTTCGGGCTCAT
GAGCGCTTGTTTCGGCGTGGGTATGGTGGCAGGCCCCGTGGCCGGGGGACTGTTGGGCGCCATCTCCTTG
CATGCACCATTCCTTGCGGCGGCGGTGCTCAACGGCCTCAACCTACTACTGGGCTGCTTCCTAATGCAGG
AGTCGCATAAGGGAGAGCGTCGAGATCCCGGACACCATCGAATGGCGCAAAACCTTTCGCGGTATGGCAT
GATAGCGCCCGGAAGAGAGTCAATTCAGGGTGGTGAATGTGAAACCAGTAACGTTATACGATGTCGCAGA
GTATGCCGGTGTCTCTTATCAGACCGTTTCCCGCGTGGTGAACCAGGCCAGCCACGTTTCTGCGAAAACG
CGGGAAAAAGTGGAAGCGGCGATGGCGGAGCTGAATTACATTCCCAACCGCGTGGCACAACAACTGGCGG
GCAAACAGTCGTTGCTGATTGGCGTTGCCACCTCCAGTCTGGCCCTGCACGCGCCGTCGCAAATTGTCGC
GGCGATTAAATCTCGCGCCGATCAACTGGGTGCCAGCGTGGTGGTGTCGATGGTAGAACGAAGCGGCGTC
GAAGCCTGTAAAGCGGCGGTGCACAATCTTCTCGCGCAACGCGTCAGTGGGCTGATCATTAACTATCCGC
TGGATGACCAGGATGCCATTGCTGTGGAAGCTGCCTGCACTAATGTTCCGGCGTTATTTCTTGATG
Features (pLannotate 1.2.2; 19 found; start..end, strand, type, name):
    648..669     +  protein_bind   CAP binding site: CAP binding activates transcription in the presence of cAMP. E. coli catabolite activator protein
    684..748     +  CDS            TcR (fragment): tetracycline efflux protein; tet; confers resistance to tetracycline
    810..1190    -  CDS            YPB1_ECOLX: Protein predicted: Swiss-Prot protein existence level 4. From Escherichia coli.
   1207..1398    +  CDS            rop: Rop protein, which maintains plasmids at low copy number; rop
   1500..1639    +  misc_feature   bom: basis of mobility region from pBR322
   1825..2413    -  rep_origin     ori: high-copy-number ColE1/pMB1/pBR322/pUC origin of replication
   2494..2586    +  promoter       AmpR promoter: bla
   2587..3447    +  CDS            AmpR: β-lactamase; bla; confers resistance to ampicillin, carbenicillin, and related antibiotics
   3562..4017    -  rep_origin     f1 ori (sequence partly withheld): f1 bacteriophage origin of replication; arrow indicates direction of (+) strand synthesis
   4054..4101    -  terminator     T7 terminator: transcription terminator for bacteriophage T7 RNA polymerase
   4109..4126    -  CDS            SET1 (fragment): solubility-enhancement tag derived from T7 phage gene 10B
   4156..4197    -  CDS            S-Tag (fragment): affinity and epitope tag derived from pancreatic ribonuclease A
   4243..4947    -  CDS            mCherry: mCherry is a basic (constitutively fluorescent) red fluorescent protein published in 2004, derived from Discosoma sp.. It is reported to be a very rapidly-maturing monomer with low acid sensitivity.
   4985..5007    -  RBS            RBS: efficient ribosome binding site from bacteriophage T7 gene 10 (Olins and Rangwala, 1989)
   5022..5046    -  protein_bind   lac operator: The lac repressor binds to the lac operator to inhibit transcription in E. coli. This inhibition can be relieved by adding lactose or isopropyl-β-D-thiogalactopyranoside (IPTG). lac repressor encoded by lacI
   5047..5065    -  promoter       T7 promoter: promoter for bacteriophage T7 RNA polymerase
   5091..5370    +  CDS            TcR (fragment): tetracycline efflux protein; tet; confers resistance to tetracycline
   5378..5455    +  promoter       lacI promoter: lacI
   5456..635     +  CDS            lacI (across the origin): lac repressor; lacI; The lac repressor binds to the lac operator to inhibit transcription in E. coli. This inhibition can be relieved by adding lactose or isopropyl-β-D-thiogalactopyranoside (IPTG).
