[The description below was written by a language model from this plasmid's Addgene catalogue record and pLannotate feature annotations shown in this document.]
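Description:
pET-6xHis-mCherry(-6)-L1 is a bacterial expression plasmid built on a pETDuet backbone for producing an engineered red fluorescent protein in E. coli. It replicates from a ColE1/pMB1-type origin and carries the rop gene and the pBR322 bom region. The catalogue lists it as high copy, although Rop normally moderates copy number. Selection is by ampicillin through the bla β-lactamase gene. An f1 phage origin is also present, along with short tetracycline-resistance fragments that are non-functional backbone remnants.

The payload is a single expression cassette running from a T7 promoter through a lac operator and the T7 gene 10 ribosome binding site into the mCherry coding region, ending at a T7 terminator. A plasmid-borne lacI gene with its own promoter supplies the repressor, so transcription depends on a host that provides T7 RNA polymerase and can be induced with IPTG. The encoded protein is described as mCherry(-6), which by its name is presumably a variant with a net charge of −6. It has a short N-terminal polyhistidine tag for affinity purification and one copy of the cationic, charge-patterned peptide L1, rich in arginine and lysine. The name places this peptide after mCherry, but it is not separately annotated. The insert was cloned between XbaI and XhoI. The fragmentary S-tag and SET1 annotations downstream of mCherry are most likely vector remnants, and the record does not show whether they are translated.

The construct is intended for studying how short charge-patterned disordered peptides drive the formation of biomolecular condensates inside bacterial cells, with mCherry fluorescence reporting protein localisation and phase separation.
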