Addgene plasmid #205046: pET-6xHis-mCherry(-6)-L1
Purpose: Fluorescent protein with charge-patterned cationic peptide to promote biomolecular condensate formation in E. coli
Depositing lab: Allie Obermeyer. Depositing organization: Columbia University. Publication: Charge-Patterned Disordered Peptides Tune Intracellular Phase Separation in Bacteria. Liao J, Yeong V, Obermeyer AC. ACS Synth Biol. 2024 Feb 3. doi: 10.1021/acssynbio.3c00564. PubMed 38308651.
Backbone
  Vector backbone: pETDuet
  Vector type: Bacterial Expression
Growth in bacteria
  Bacterial resistance: Ampicillin, 100 μg/mL
  Growth temperature: 37°C
  Growth strain: DH5alpha
  Copy number: High Copy
Gene/Insert
  Gene/Insert name: mCherry(-6)-L1 (alt name: mCherry(-6)-(GRRGKKSRK)1)
  Species: Other
  Tag / fusion protein: MGHHHHHGG (N terminal on insert)
  Cloning method: Restriction Enzyme; 5′ cloning site XbaI (unknown if destroyed); 3′ cloning site XhoI (unknown if destroyed)
  Sequencing primers: 5′ T7; 3′ T7-term
Terms and licenses: Academic/Nonprofit Terms; Industry Terms: Not Available to Industry
How to cite: pET-6xHis-mCherry(-6)-L1 was a gift from Allie Obermeyer (Addgene plasmid # 205046 ; http://n2t.net/addgene:205046 ; RRID:Addgene_205046)
